Addgene plasmid #135973: hU6-Sa_tracr
Purpose: (Empty Backbone) Contains tracrRNA-hU6 sequence for double sgRNA cloning
Depositing lab: Yongming Wang. Depositing organization: Fudan University.
Backbone
  Vector backbone: gRNA_Cloning Vector
  Vector type: Mammalian Expression
Growth in bacteria
  Bacterial resistance: Ampicillin, 100 μg/mL
  Growth temperature: 37°C
  Growth strain: DH5alpha
  Copy number: High Copy
Gene/Insert
  Gene/Insert name: None
Terms and licenses: Academic/Nonprofit Terms; Industry Terms: Not Available to Industry
How to cite: hU6-Sa_tracr was a gift from Yongming Wang (Addgene plasmid # 135973 ; http://n2t.net/addgene:135973 ; RRID:Addgene_135973)
