[The description below was written by a language model from this plasmid's Addgene catalogue record and pLannotate feature annotations shown in this document.]
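Description:
hU6-Sa_tracr is a small (about 3.1 kb) empty-backbone plasmid derived from a gRNA cloning vector and catalogued as a mammalian expression construct. It carries no gene insert. Its stated role is to supply a tracrRNA–hU6 sequence for cloning two sgRNAs in tandem. It is propagated in E. coli as a high-copy plasmid from a ColE1/pUC-type origin and is selected with ampicillin through a β-lactamase (AmpR) gene driven by its own bla promoter. A filamentous phage origin (called f1 ori in one annotation and M13 ori in the other) is also present, along with short remnants of the pBR322 bom region and the rop gene, which are backbone leftovers rather than functional elements.

The functional payload consists of the human U6 promoter, an RNA polymerase III promoter commonly used to drive small RNA transcription, followed after a short gap by the guide RNA scaffold for the Staphylococcus aureus Cas9 system. No spacer is annotated between them. The purpose statement suggests that these two elements serve as a source of a scaffold-plus-promoter unit. Placed between two spacers, such a unit would complete the first SaCas9 sgRNA and provide a U6 promoter for the second. The record does not describe the actual cloning scheme.

A single AAV2 inverted terminal repeat lies just downstream of the scaffold. It is full length in the depositor sequence but only a fragment in the repository's sequencing result, which accounts for most of the 24 nt length difference between the two records. With only one ITR annotated, the plasmid does not appear to be a packageable AAV genome, and the ITR probably reflects derivation from an AAV-based parent vector.
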