Features (pLannotate 1.2.2; 10 found; start..end, strand, type, name):
      1..241     +  promoter       U6 promoter: RNA polymerase III promoter for human U6 snRNA
    270..345     +  misc_RNA       Sa gRNA scaffold: guide RNA scaffold for the Staphylococcus aureus CRISPR/Cas9 system
    359..499     +  repeat_region  AAV2 ITR: inverted terminal repeat of adeno-associated virus serotype 2 inverted
    504..555     -  misc_feature   bom (fragment): basis of mobility region from pBR322
    574..954     +  rep_origin     M13 ori (sequence partly withheld): M13 bacteriophage origin of replication; arrow indicates direction of (+) strand synthesis
   1030..1079    -  misc_feature   bom (fragment): basis of mobility region from pBR322
   1181..1216    -  CDS            rop (fragment): Rop protein, which maintains plasmids at low copy number; rop
   1311..1415    +  promoter       AmpR promoter: bla
   1416..2276    +  CDS            AmpR: β-lactamase; bla; confers resistance to ampicillin, carbenicillin, and related antibiotics
   2447..3035    +  rep_origin     ori: high-copy-number ColE1/pMB1/pBR322/pUC origin of replication
>Addgene plasmid #135973 | hU6-Sa_tracr | depositor full sequence | sequence record 262579 | hU6-Sa_tracr sequence 3088 bps
GAGGGCCTATTTCCCATGATTCCTTCATATTTGCATATACGATACAAGGCTGTTAGAGAGATAATTGGAA
TTAATTTGACTGTAAACACAAAGATATTAGTACAAAATACGTGACGTAGAAAGTAATAATTTCTTGGGTA
GTTTGCAGTTTTAAAATTATGTTTTAAAATGGACTATCATATGCTTACCGTAACTTGAAAGTATTTCGAT
TTCTTGGCTTTATATATCTTGTGGAAAGGACGAAACACCGGAGACCACGGCAGGTCTCAGTTTTAGTACT
CTGGAAACAGAATCTACTAAAACAAGGCAAAATGCCGTGTTTATCTCGTCAACTTGTTGGCGAGATTTTT
GCGGCCGCAGGAACCCCTAGTGATGGAGTTGGCCACTCCCTCTCTGCGCGCTCGCTCGCTCACTGAGGCC
GGGCGACCAAAGGTCGCCCGACGCCCGGGCTTTGCCCGGGCGGCCTCAGTGAGCGAGCGAGCGCGCAGCT
GCCTGCAGGGGCGCCTGATGCGGTATTTTCTCCTTACGCATCTGTGCGGTATTTCACACCGCATA
[142 nt withheld, positions 556-697]
C
[141 nt withheld, positions 699-839]
CCTTTGACGTTGGAGTCCACGTTCTTT
[37 nt withheld, positions 867-903]
ACCCTATCTCGGGCTATTCTTTTGATTTATAAGGGATTTTGCCGATTTCGGCCTATTGGTTAAAAAATGA
GCTGATTTAACAAAAATTTAACGCGAATTTTAACAAAATATTAACGTTTACAATTTTATGGTGCACTCTC
AGTACAATCTGCTCTGATGCCGCATAGTTAAGCCAGCCCCGACACCCGCCAACACCCGCTGACGCGCCCT
GACGGGCTTGTCTGCTCCCGGCATCCGCTTACAGACAAGCTGTGACCGTCTCCGGGAGCTGCATGTGTCA
GAGGTTTTCACCGTCATCACCGAAACGCGCGAGACGAAAGGGCCTCGTGATACGCCTATTTTTATAGGTT
AATGTCATGATAATAATGGTTTCTTAGACGTCAGGTGGCACTTTTCGGGGAAATGTGCGCGGAACCCCTA
TTTGTTTATTTTTCTAAATACATTCAAATATGTATCCGCTCATGAGACAATAACCCTGATAAATGCTTCA
ATAATATTGAAAAAGGAAGAGTATGAGTATTCAACATTTCCGTGTCGCCCTTATTCCCTTTTTTGCGGCA
TTTTGCCTTCCTGTTTTTGCTCACCCAGAAACGCTGGTGAAAGTAAAAGATGCTGAAGATCAGTTGGGTG
CACGAGTGGGTTACATCGAACTGGATCTCAACAGCGGTAAGATCCTTGAGAGTTTTCGCCCCGAAGAACG
TTTTCCAATGATGAGCACTTTTAAAGTTCTGCTATGTGGCGCGGTATTATCCCGTATTGACGCCGGGCAA
GAGCAACTCGGTCGCCGCATACACTATTCTCAGAATGACTTGGTTGAGTACTCACCAGTCACAGAAAAGC
ATCTTACGGATGGCATGACAGTAAGAGAATTATGCAGTGCTGCCATAACCATGAGTGATAACACTGCGGC
CAACTTACTTCTGACAACGATCGGAGGACCGAAGGAGCTAACCGCTTTTTTGCACAACATGGGGGATCAT
GTAACTCGCCTTGATCGTTGGGAACCGGAGCTGAATGAAGCCATACCAAACGACGAGCGTGACACCACGA
TGCCTGTAGCAATGGCAACAACGTTGCGCAAACTATTAACTGGCGAACTACTTACTCTAGCTTCCCGGCA
ACAATTAATAGACTGGATGGAGGCGGATAAAGTTGCAGGACCACTTCTGCGCTCGGCCCTTCCGGCTGGC
TGGTTTATTGCTGATAAATCTGGAGCCGGTGAGCGTGGAAGCCGCGGTATCATTGCAGCACTGGGGCCAG
ATGGTAAGCCCTCCCGTATCGTAGTTATCTACACGACGGGGAGTCAGGCAACTATGGATGAACGAAATAG
ACAGATCGCTGAGATAGGTGCCTCACTGATTAAGCATTGGTAACTGTCAGACCAAGTTTACTCATATATA
CTTTAGATTGATTTAAAACTTCATTTTTAATTTAAAAGGATCTAGGTGAAGATCCTTTTTGATAATCTCA
TGACCAAAATCCCTTAACGTGAGTTTTCGTTCCACTGAGCGTCAGACCCCGTAGAAAAGATCAAAGGATC
TTCTTGAGATCCTTTTTTTCTGCGCGTAATCTGCTGCTTGCAAACAAAAAAACCACCGCTACCAGCGGTG
GTTTGTTTGCCGGATCAAGAGCTACCAACTCTTTTTCCGAAGGTAACTGGCTTCAGCAGAGCGCAGATAC
CAAATACTGTCCTTCTAGTGTAGCCGTAGTTAGGCCACCACTTCAAGAACTCTGTAGCACCGCCTACATA
CCTCGCTCTGCTAATCCTGTTACCAGTGGCTGCTGCCAGTGGCGATAAGTCGTGTCTTACCGGGTTGGAC
TCAAGACGATAGTTACCGGATAAGGCGCAGCGGTCGGGCTGAACGGGGGGTTCGTGCACACAGCCCAGCT
TGGAGCGAACGACCTACACCGAACTGAGATACCTACAGCGTGAGCTATGAGAAAGCGCCACGCTTCCCGA
AGGGAGAAAGGCGGACAGGTATCCGGTAAGCGGCAGGGTCGGAACAGGAGAGCGCACGAGGGAGCTTCCA
GGGGGAAACGCCTGGTATCTTTATAGTCCTGTCGGGTTTCGCCACCTCTGACTTGAGCGTCGATTTTTGT
GATGCTCGTCAGGGGGGCGGAGCCTATGGAAAAACGCCAGCAACGCGGCCTTTTTACGGTTCCTGGCCTT
TTGCTGGCCTTTTGC
