Features (pLannotate 1.2.2; 10 found; start..end, strand, type, name):
      3..241     +  promoter       U6 promoter: RNA polymerase III promoter for human U6 snRNA
    270..345     +  misc_RNA       Sa gRNA scaffold: guide RNA scaffold for the Staphylococcus aureus CRISPR/Cas9 system
    359..440     +  repeat_region  AAV2 ITR (fragment): inverted terminal repeat of adeno-associated virus serotype 2 inverted
    482..533     -  misc_feature   bom (fragment): basis of mobility region from pBR322
    552..1007    +  rep_origin     f1 ori (sequence partly withheld): f1 bacteriophage origin of replication; arrow indicates direction of (+) strand synthesis
   1008..1057    -  misc_feature   bom (fragment): basis of mobility region from pBR322
   1159..1194    -  CDS            rop (fragment): Rop protein, which maintains plasmids at low copy number; rop
   1289..1393    +  promoter       AmpR promoter: bla
   1394..2254    +  CDS            AmpR: β-lactamase; bla; confers resistance to ampicillin, carbenicillin, and related antibiotics
   2425..3013    +  rep_origin     ori: high-copy-number ColE1/pMB1/pBR322/pUC origin of replication
>Addgene plasmid #135973 | hU6-Sa_tracr | addgene full sequence | sequence record 313948 | Addgene NGS Result
GCGGGCCTATTTCCCATGATTCCTTCATATTTGCATATACGATACAAGGCTGTTAGAGAGATAATTGGAA
TTAATTTGACTGTAAACACAAAGATATTAGTACAAAATACGTGACGTAGAAAGTAATAATTTCTTGGGTA
GTTTGCAGTTTTAAAATTATGTTTTAAAATGGACTATCATATGCTTACCGTAACTTGAAAGTATTTCGAT
TTCTTGGCTTTATATATCTTGTGGAAAGGACGAAACACCGGAGACCACGGCAGGTCTCAGTTTTAGTACT
CTGGAAACAGAATCTACTAAAACAAGGCAAAATGCCGTGTTTATCTCGTCAACTTGTTGGCGAGATTTTT
GCGGCCGCAGGAACCCCTAGTGATGGAGTTGGCCACTCCCTCTCTGCGCGCTCGCTCGCTCACTGAGGCC
GGGCGACCAAAGGTCGCCCGGCCTCAGTGAGCGAGCGAGCGCGCAGCTGCCTGCAGGGGCGCCTGATGCG
GTATTTTCTCCTTACGCATCTGTGCGGTATTTCACACCGCATA
[95 nt withheld, positions 534-628]
T
[46 nt withheld, positions 630-675]
C
[141 nt withheld, positions 677-817]
CCTTTGACGTTGGAGTCCACGTTCTTT
[37 nt withheld, positions 845-881]
ACTCTATCTCGGGCTATTCTTTTGATTTATAAGGGATTTTGCCGATTTCGGTCTATTGGTTAAAAAATGA
GCTGATTTAACAAAAATTTAACGCGAATTTTAACAAAATATTAACGTTTACAATTTTATGGTGCACTCTC
AGTACAATCTGCTCTGATGCCGCATAGTTAAGCCAGCCCCGACACCCGCCAACACCCGCTGACGCGCCCT
GACGGGCTTGTCTGCTCCCGGCATCCGCTTACAGACAAGCTGTGACCGTCTCCGGGAGCTGCATGTGTCA
GAGGTTTTCACCGTCATCACCGAAACGCGCGAGACGAAAGGGCCTCGTGATACGCCTATTTTTATAGGTT
AATGTCATGATAATAATGGTTTCTTAGACGTCAGGTGGCACTTTTCGGGGAAATGTGCGCGGAACCCCTA
TTTGTTTATTTTTCTAAATACATTCAAATATGTATCCGCTCATGAGACAATAACCCTGATAAATGCTTCA
ATAATATTGAAAAAGGAAGAGTATGAGTATTCAACATTTCCGTGTCGCCCTTATTCCCTTTTTTGCGGCA
TTTTGCCTTCCTGTTTTTGCTCACCCAGAAACGCTGGTGAAAGTAAAAGATGCTGAAGATCAGTTGGGTG
CACGAGTGGGTTACATCGAACTGGATCTCAACAGCGGTAAGATCCTTGAGAGTTTTCGCCCCGAAGAACG
TTTTCCAATGATGAGCACTTTTAAAGTTCTGCTATGTGGCGCGGTATTATCCCGTATTGACGCCGGGCAA
GAGCAACTCGGTCGCCGCATACACTATTCTCAGAATGACTTGGTTGAGTACTCACCAGTCACAGAAAAGC
ATCTTACGGATGGCATGACAGTAAGAGAATTATGCAGTGCTGCCATAACCATGAGTGATAACACTGCGGC
CAACTTACTTCTGACAACGATCGGAGGACCGAAGGAGCTAACCGCTTTTTTGCACAACATGGGGGATCAT
GTAACTCGCCTTGATCGTTGGGAACCGGAGCTGAATGAAGCCATACCAAACGACGAGCGTGACACCACGA
TGCCTGTAGCAATGGCAACAACGTTGCGCAAACTATTAACTGGCGAACTACTTACTCTAGCTTCCCGGCA
ACAATTAATAGACTGGATGGAGGCGGATAAAGTTGCAGGACCACTTCTGCGCTCGGCCCTTCCGGCTGGC
TGGTTTATTGCTGATAAATCTGGAGCCGGTGAGCGTGGAAGCCGCGGTATCATTGCAGCACTGGGGCCAG
ATGGTAAGCCCTCCCGTATCGTAGTTATCTACACGACGGGGAGTCAGGCAACTATGGATGAACGAAATAG
ACAGATCGCTGAGATAGGTGCCTCACTGATTAAGCATTGGTAACTGTCAGACCAAGTTTACTCATATATA
CTTTAGATTGATTTAAAACTTCATTTTTAATTTAAAAGGATCTAGGTGAAGATCCTTTTTGATAATCTCA
TGACCAAAATCCCTTAACGTGAGTTTTCGTTCCACTGAGCGTCAGACCCCGTAGAAAAGATCAAAGGATC
TTCTTGAGATCCTTTTTTTCTGCGCGTAATCTGCTGCTTGCAAACAAAAAAACCACCGCTACCAGCGGTG
GTTTGTTTGCCGGATCAAGAGCTACCAACTCTTTTTCCGAAGGTAACTGGCTTCAGCAGAGCGCAGATAC
CAAATACTGTTCTTCTAGTGTAGCCGTAGTTAGGCCACCACTTCAAGAACTCTGTAGCACCGCCTACATA
CCTCGCTCTGCTAATCCTGTTACCAGTGGCTGCTGCCAGTGGCGATAAGTCGTGTCTTACCGGGTTGGAC
TCAAGACGATAGTTACCGGATAAGGCGCAGCGGTCGGGCTGAACGGGGGGTTCGTGCACACAGCCCAGCT
TGGAGCGAACGACCTACACCGAACTGAGATACCTACAGCGTGAGCTATGAGAAAGCGCCACGCTTCCCGA
AGGGAGAAAGGCGGACAGGTATCCGGTAAGCGGCAGGGTCGGAACAGGAGAGCGCACGAGGGAGCTTCCA
GGGGGAAACGCCTGGTATCTTTATAGTCCTGTCGGGTTTCGCCACCTCTGACTTGAGCGTCGATTTTTGT
GATGCTCGTCAGGGGGGCGGAGCCTATGGAAAAACGCCAGCAACGCGGCCTTTTTACGGTTCCTGGCCTT
TTGCTGGCCTTTT
